Addgene plasmid #187702: pLenti-Hsp25 S15A/S86A
Purpose: Mutant Phenotypical Analysis
Depositing lab: Mary Beckerle. Depositing organization: University of Utah.
Backbone
  Vector backbone: pLenti6.3/V5-DEST
  Backbone manufacturer: Invitrogen
  Vector type: Mammalian Expression, Lentiviral
  Selectable markers: Blasticidin
Growth in bacteria
  Bacterial resistance: Ampicillin, 100 μg/mL
  Growth temperature: 37°C
  Growth strain: NEB Stable
  Copy number: High Copy
Gene/Insert
  Gene/Insert name: Hsp25
  Species: M. musculus (mouse)
  Mutation: S15A/S86A
  Entrez Gene: Hspb1 (a.k.a. 27kDa, Hsp25)
  Promoter: CMV
  Cloning method: Unknown
Terms and licenses: Academic/Nonprofit Terms; Industry Terms: Not Available to Industry
How to cite: pLenti-Hsp25 S15A/S86A was a gift from Mary Beckerle (Addgene plasmid # 187702 ; http://n2t.net/addgene:187702 ; RRID:Addgene_187702)
