[The description below was written by a language model from this plasmid's Addgene catalogue record and pLannotate feature annotations shown in this document.]
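Description:
pLenti-Hsp25 S15A/S86A is a third-generation-style, self-inactivating HIV-1 lentiviral expression plasmid built on the Invitrogen pLenti6.3/V5-DEST Gateway backbone, with a sequenced length of about 8.4 kb. It is propagated in E. coli through a high-copy ColE1/pUC-type origin with ampicillin selection (AmpR), and also carries an f1 origin. The viral transfer region begins with a chimeric RSV promoter fused to a truncated 5' LTR, which allows Tat-independent production of genomic RNA. This is followed by the Ψ packaging signal with a gag fragment, the Rev response element for nuclear export of the unspliced transcript, and a cPPT/CTS element that aids nuclear import in transduced cells. The region ends in a ΔU3 3' LTR that inactivates the LTR promoter after integration, with an SV40 polyadenylation signal downstream.

The payload is the mouse small heat shock protein Hsp25 (Hspb1) coding sequence carrying S15A and S86A substitutions, which replace two serines with non-phosphorylatable alanines. It is driven by the CMV enhancer/promoter and flanked by attB1 and attB2 sites, consistent with Gateway recombination into the destination vector, although the record lists the cloning method as unknown. A V5 epitope tag lies downstream of attB2, but the record does not state whether the insert retains a stop codon, so it is unclear whether the tag is fused to the protein. A WPRE follows to enhance transcript stability and expression. A separate SV40/EM7 promoter cassette expresses blasticidin S deaminase for selecting stably transduced mammalian cells. The stated purpose is mutant phenotypic analysis, that is, expressing the double-alanine Hsp25 variant in mammalian cells to examine its effects.
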