Features (pLannotate 1.2.2; 32 found; start..end, strand, type, name):
      3..229     +  promoter       RSV promoter: Rous sarcoma virus enhancer/promoter
    230..410     +  LTR            5' LTR (truncated): truncated 5' long terminal repeat (LTR) from HIV-1
    457..582     +  misc_feature   HIV-1 Ψ: packaging signal of human immunodeficiency virus type 1
    566..929     +  CDS            HIV-1 gag (fragment): gag protein from human immunodeficiency virus 1; gag
   1075..1308    +  misc_feature   RRE: The Rev response element (RRE) of HIV-1 allows for Rev-dependent mRNA export from the nucleus to the cytoplasm.
   1685..1785    +  CDS            Rev (fragment): human immunodeficiency virus 1 (HIV-1) Rev protein; rev; enhances nuclear export of unspliced and incompletely spliced viral mRNAs
   1804..1921    +  misc_feature   cPPT/CTS: central polypurine tract and central termination sequence of HIV-1
   1944..2247    +  enhancer       CMV enhancer: human cytomegalovirus immediate early enhancer
   2248..2451    +  promoter       CMV promoter: human cytomegalovirus (CMV) immediate early promoter
   2568..2592    +  protein_bind   attB1: mutant version of attB; recombination site for the Gateway® BP reaction BP Clonase™
   2598..3224    +  CDS            Hspb1: HSPB1_MOUSE - Also known as Hsp25, Hsp27. Experimental evidence at protein level: Swiss-Prot protein existence level 1. Small heat shock protein which functions as a molecular chaperone probably maintaining denatured proteins in a folding- competent state. Plays a role in stress resistance and actin organization (PubMed:17661394). Through its molecular chaperone activity may regulate numerous biological processes including the phosphorylation and the axonal transport of neurofilament proteins (By similarity). From Mus musculus (Mouse).
   3229..3253    -  protein_bind   attB2: mutant version of attB; recombination site for the Gateway® BP reaction BP Clonase™
   3306..3347    +  CDS            V5 tag: epitope tag from simian virus 5
   3371..3959    +  misc_feature   WPRE: woodchuck hepatitis virus posttranscriptional regulatory element
   3974..4290    +  promoter       SV40 promoter: SV40 enhancer and early promoter
   4338..4385    +  promoter       EM7 promoter: synthetic bacterial promoter&nbsp
   4404..4802    +  CDS            BSD: blasticidin S deaminase; Aspergillus terreus BSD; confers resistance to blasticidin
   4819..4887    +  CDS            nef (fragment): NEF_HV1Z2 - Experimental evidence at protein level: Swiss-Prot protein existence level 1. Extracellular Nef protein targets CD4(+) T-lymphocytes for apoptosis by interacting with CXCR4 surface receptors. From Human immunodeficiency virus type 1 group M subtype D (isolate Z2/CDC-Z34) (HIV-1).
   4889..5122    +  LTR            3' LTR (ΔU3): self-inactivating 3' long terminal repeat (LTR) from HIV-1
   5194..5315    +  polyA_signal   SV40 poly(A) signal: SV40 polyadenylation signal
   5355..5490    +  rep_origin     SV40 ori: SV40 origin of replication
   5511..5529    -  promoter       T7 promoter: promoter for bacteriophage T7 RNA polymerase
   5537..5692    +  CDS            lacZα (fragment): LacZα fragment of β-galactosidase; lacZ fragment
   5697..6125    +  rep_origin     f1 ori (sequence partly withheld): f1 bacteriophage origin of replication; arrow indicates direction of (+) strand synthesis
   6178..6282    +  promoter       AmpR promoter: bla
   6283..7143    +  CDS            AmpR: β-lactamase; bla; confers resistance to ampicillin, carbenicillin, and related antibiotics
   7314..7902    +  rep_origin     ori: high-copy-number ColE1/pMB1/pBR322/pUC origin of replication
   8085..8177    +  CDS            lacI (fragment): lac repressor; lacI; The lac repressor binds to the lac operator to inhibit transcription in E. coli. This inhibition can be relieved by adding lactose or isopropyl-β-D-thiogalactopyranoside (IPTG).
   8190..8211    +  protein_bind   CAP binding site: CAP binding activates transcription in the presence of cAMP. E. coli catabolite activator protein
   8226..8256    +  promoter       lac promoter: promoter for the E. coli lac operon
   8264..8280    +  protein_bind   lac operator: The lac repressor binds to the lac operator to inhibit transcription in E. coli. This inhibition can be relieved by adding lactose or isopropyl-β-D-thiogalactopyranoside (IPTG). lac repressor encoded by lacI
   8325..8343    +  promoter       T3 promoter: promoter for bacteriophage T3 RNA polymerase
>Addgene plasmid #187702 | pLenti-Hsp25 S15A/S86A | addgene full sequence | sequence record 371932 | Addgene NGS Result
AATGTAGTCTTATGCAATACTCTTGTAGTCTTGCAACATGGTAACGATGAGTTAGCAACATGCCTTACAA
GGAGAGAAAAAGCACCGTGCATGCCGATTGGTGGAAGTAAGGTGGTACGATCGTGCCTTATTAGGAAGGC
AACAGACGGGTCTGACATGGATTGGACGAACCACTGAATTGCCGCATTGCAGAGATATTGTATTTAAGTG
CCTAGCTCGATACATAAACGGGTCTCTCTGGTTAGACCAGATCTGAGCCTGGGAGCTCTCTGGCTAACTA
GGGAACCCACTGCTTAAGCCTCAATAAAGCTTGCCTTGAGTGCTTCAAGTAGTGTGTGCCCGTCTGTTGT
GTGACTCTGGTAACTAGAGATCCCTCAGACCCTTTTAGTCAGTGTGGAAAATCTCTAGCAGTGGCGCCCG
AACAGGGACTTGAAAGCGAAAGGGAAACCAGAGGAGCTCTCTCGACGCAGGACTCGGCTTGCTGAAGCGC
GCACGGCAAGAGGCGAGGGGCGGCGACTGGTGAGTACGCCAAAAATTTTGACTAGCGGAGGCTAGAAGGA
GAGAGATGGGTGCGAGAGCGTCAGTATTAAGCGGGGGAGAATTAGATCGCGATGGGAAAAAATTCGGTTA
AGGCCAGGGGGAAAGAAAAAATATAAATTAAAACATATAGTATGGGCAAGCAGGGAGCTAGAACGATTCG
CAGTTAATCCTGGCCTGTTAGAAACATCAGAAGGCTGTAGACAAATACTGGGACAGCTACAACCATCCCT
TCAGACAGGATCAGAAGAACTTAGATCATTATATAATACAGTAGCAACCCTCTATTGTGTGCATCAAAGG
ATAGAGATAAAAGACACCAAGGAAGCTTTAGACAAGATAGAGGAAGAGCAAAACAAAAGTAAGACCACCG
CACAGCAAGCGGCCGCTGATCTTCAGACCTGGAGGAGGAGATATGAGGGACAATTGGAGAAGTGAATTAT
ATAAATATAAAGTAGTAAAAATTGAACCATTAGGAGTAGCACCCACCAAGGCAAAGAGAAGAGTGGTGCA
GAGAGAAAAAAGAGCAGTGGGAATAGGAGCTTTGTTCCTTGGGTTCTTGGGAGCAGCAGGAAGCACTATG
GGCGCAGCGTCAATGACGCTGACGGTACAGGCCAGACAATTATTGTCTGGTATAGTGCAGCAGCAGAACA
ATTTGCTGAGGGCTATTGAGGCGCAACAGCATCTGTTGCAACTCACAGTCTGGGGCATCAAGCAGCTCCA
GGCAAGAATCCTGGCTGTGGAAAGATACCTAAAGGATCAACAGCTCCTGGGGATTTGGGGTTGCTCTGGA
AAACTCATTTGCACCACTGCTGTGCCTTGGAATGCTAGTTGGAGTAATAAATCTCTGGAACAGATTTGGA
ATCACACGACCTGGATGGAGTGGGACAGAGAAATTAACAATTACACAAGCTTAATACACTCCTTAATTGA
AGAATCGCAAAACCAGCAAGAAAAGAATGAACAAGAATTATTGGAATTAGATAAATGGGCAAGTTTGTGG
AATTGGTTTAACATAACAAATTGGCTGTGGTATATAAAATTATTCATAATGATAGTAGGAGGCTTGGTAG
GTTTAAGAATAGTTTTTGCTGTACTTTCTATAGTGAATAGAGTTAGGCAGGGATATTCACCATTATCGTT
TCAGACCCACCTCCCAACCCCGAGGGGACCCGACAGGCCCGAAGGAATAGAAGAAGAAGGTGGAGAGAGA
GACAGAGACAGATCCATTCGATTAGTGAACGGATCTCGACGGTATCGGTTAACTTTTAAAAGAAAAGGGG
GGATTGGGGGGTACAGTGCAGGGGAAAGAATAGTAGACATAATAGCAACAGACATACAAACTAAAGAATT
ACAAAAACAAATTACAAAAATTCAAAATTTTATCGATAAGCTTGGGAGTTCCGCGTTACATAACTTACGG
TAAATGGCCCGCCTGGCTGACCGCCCAACGACCCCCGCCCATTGACGTCAATAATGACGTATGTTCCCAT
AGTAACGCCAATAGGGACTTTCCATTGACGTCAATGGGTGGAGTATTTACGGTAAACTGCCCACTTGGCA
GTACATCAAGTGTATCATATGCCAAGTACGCCCCCTATTGACGTCAATGACGGTAAATGGCCCGCCTGGC
ATTATGCCCAGTACATGACCTTATGGGACTTTCCTACTTGGCAGTACATCTACGTATTAGTCATCGCTAT
TACCATGGTGATGCGGTTTTGGCAGTACATCAATGGGCGTGGATAGCGGTTTGACTCACGGGGATTTCCA
AGTCTCCACCCCATTGACGTCAATGGGAGTTTGTTTTGGCACCAAAATCAACGGGACTTTCCAAAATGTC
GTAACAACTCCGCCCCATTGACGCAAATGGGCGGTAGGCGTGTACGGTGGGAGGTCTATATAAGCAGAGC
TCGTTTAGTGAACCGTCAGATCGCCTGGAGACGCCATCCACGCTGTTTTGACCTCCATAGAAGACACCGA
CTCTAGAGGATCCACTAGTCCAGTGTGGTGGAATTCTGCAGATATCAACAAGTTTGTACAAAAAAGCAGG
CTTAACCATGACCGAGCGACGCGTGCCCTTCTCGCTGCTGCGGAGCCCGGCTTGGGAACCATTCCGGGAC
TGGTACCCTGCACACAGCCGCCTCTTCGATCAAGCTTTCGGGGTGCCCCGGTTGCCCGATGAGTGGTCGC
AGTGGTTCAGCGCCGCTGGGTGGCCCGGATACGTGCGCCCGCTGCCCGCCGCGACCGCCGAGGGCCCCGC
GGCGGTGACCCTGGCCGCACCAGCCTTCAGCCGAGCGCTCAACCGACAGCTCGCTAGCGGGGTCTCGGAG
ATCCGACAGACGGCTGATCGCTGGCGCGTGTCCCTGGACGTCAACCACTTCGCTCCGGAGGAGCTCACAG
TGAAGACCAAGGAAGGCGTGGTGGAGATCACTGGCAAGCACGAAGAAAGGCAGGACGAACATGGCTACAT
CTCTCGGTGCTTCACCCGGAAATACACGCTCCCTCCAGGTGTGGACCCCACCCTAGTGTCCTCTTCCCTA
TCCCCTGAGGGCACACTTACCGTGGAGGCTCCGTTGCCCAAAGCAGTCACGCAGTCAGCGGAGATCACCA
TTCCGGTTACTTTCGAGGCCCGCGCCCAAATTGGGGGCCCAGAAGCTGGGAAGTCTGAACAGTCTGGAGC
CAAGTAGTACCCAGCTTTCTTGTACAAAGTGGTTGATATCCAGCACAGTGGCGGCCGCTCGAGTCTAGAG
GGCCCGCGGTTCGAAGGTAAGCCTATCCCTAACCCTCTCCTCGGTCTCGATTCTACGCGTACCGGTTAGT
AATGATCGACAATCAACCTCTGGATTACAAAATTTGTGAAAGATTGACTGGTATTCTTAACTATGTTGCT
CCTTTTACGCTATGTGGATACGCTGCTTTAATGCCTTTGTATCATGCTATTGCTTCCCGTATGGCTTTCA
TTTTCTCCTCCTTGTATAAATCCTGGTTGCTGTCTCTTTATGAGGAGTTGTGGCCCGTTGTCAGGCAACG
TGGCGTGGTGTGCACTGTGTTTGCTGACGCAACCCCCACTGGTTGGGGCATTGCCACCACCTGTCAGCTC
CTTTCCGGGACTTTCGCTTTCCCCCTCCCTATTGCCACGGCGGAACTCATCGCCGCCTGCCTTGCCCGCT
GCTGGACAGGGGCTCGGCTGTTGGGCACTGACAATTCCGTGGTGTTGTCGGGGAAGCTGACGTCCTTTCC
ATGGCTGCTCGCCTGTGTTGCCACCTGGATTCTGCGCGGGACGTCCTTCTGCTACGTCCCTTCGGCCCTC
AATCCAGCGGACCTTCCTTCCCGCGGCCTGCTGCCGGCTCTGCGGCCTCTTCCGCGTCTTCGCCTTCGCC
CTCAGACGAGTCGGATCTCCCTTTGGGCCGCCTCCCCGCCTGGCGATGGTACCGGTGTGGAAAGTCCCCA
GGCTCCCCAGCAGGCAGAAGTATGCAAAGCATGCATCTCAATTAGTCAGCAACCAGGTGTGGAAAGTCCC
CAGGCTCCCCAGCAGGCAGAAGTATGCAAAGCATGCATCTCAATTAGTCAGCAACCATAGTCCCGCCCCT
AACTCCGCCCATCCCGCCCCTAACTCCGCCCAGTTCCGCCCATTCTCCGCCCCATGGCTGACTAATTTTT
TTTATTTATGCAGAGGCCGAGGCCGCCTCTGCCTCTGAGCTATTCCAGAAGTAGTGAGGAGGCTTTTTTG
GAGGCCTAGGCTTTTGCAAAAAGCTCCCGGGAGCTTGTATATCCATTTTCGGATCTGATCAGCACGTGTT
GACAATTAATCATCGGCATAGTATATCGGCATAGTATAATACGACAAGGTGAGGAACTAAACCATGGCCA
AGCCTTTGTCTCAAGAAGAATCCACCCTCATTGAAAGAGCAACGGCTACAATCAACAGCATCCCCATCTC
TGAAGACTACAGCGTCGCCAGCGCAGCTCTCTCTAGCGACGGCCGCATCTTCACTGGTGTCAATGTATAT
CATTTTACTGGGGGACCTTGTGCAGAACTCGTGGTGCTGGGCACTGCTGCTGCTGCGGCAGCTGGCAACC
TGACTTGTATCGTCGCGATCGGAAATGAGAACAGGGGCATCTTGAGCCCCTGCGGACGGTGCCGACAGGT
GCTTCTCGATCTGCATCCTGGGATCAAAGCCATAGTGAAGGACAGTGATGGACAGCCGACGGCAGTTGGG
ATTCGTGAATTGCTGCCCTCTGGTTATGTGTGGGAGGGCTAAGCACAATTCGAGCTCGGTACCTTTAAGA
CCAATGACTTACAAGGCAGCTGTAGATCTTAGCCACTTTTTAAAAGAAAAGGGGGGACTGGAAGGGCTAA
TTCACTCCCAACGAAGACAAGATCTGCTTTTTGCTTGTACTGGGTCTCTCTGGTTAGACCAGATCTGAGC
CTGGGAGCTCTCTGGCTAACTAGGGAACCCACTGCTTAAGCCTCAATAAAGCTTGCCTTGAGTGCTTCAA
GTAGTGTGTGCCCGTCTGTTGTGTGACTCTGGTAACTAGAGATCCCTCAGACCCTTTTAGTCAGTGTGGA
AAATCTCTAGCAGTAGTAGTTCATGTCATCTTATTATTCAGTATTTATAACTTGCAAAGAAATGAATATC
AGAGAGTGAGAGGAACTTGTTTATTGCAGCTTATAATGGTTACAAATAAAGCAATAGCATCACAAATTTC
ACAAATAAAGCATTTTTTTCACTGCATTCTAGTTGTGGTTTGTCCAAACTCATCAATGTATCTTATCATG
TCTGGCTCTAGCTATCCCGCCCCTAACTCCGCCCATCCCGCCCCTAACTCCGCCCAGTTCCGCCCATTCT
CCGCCCCATGGCTGACTAATTTTTTTTATTTATGCAGAGGCCGAGGCCGCCTCGGCCTCTGAGCTATTCC
AGAAGTAGTGAGGAGGCTTTTTTGGAGGCCTAGGGACGTACCCAATTCGCCCTATAGTGAGTCGTATTAC
GCGCGCTCACTGGCCGTCGTTTTACAACGTCGTGACTGGGAAAACCCTGGCGTTACCCAACTTAATCGCC
TTGCAGCACATCCCCCTTTCGCCAGCTGGCGTAATAGCGAAGAGGCCCGCACCGATCGCCCTTCCCAACA
GTTGCGCAGCCTGAATGGCGAATGGG
[124 nt withheld, positions 5697-5820]
C
[91 nt withheld, positions 5822-5912]
A
[49 nt withheld, positions 5914-5962]
CCTTTGACGTTGGAGTCCACGTTCTTT
[37 nt withheld, positions 5990-6026]
ACCCTATCTCGGTCTATTCTTTTGATTTATAAGGGATTTTGCCGATTTCGGCCTATTGGTTAAAAAATGA
GCTGATTTAACAAAAATTTAACGCGAATTTTAACAAAATATTAACGCTTACAATTTAGGTGGCACTTTTC
GGGGAAATGTGCGCGGAACCCCTATTTGTTTATTTTTCTAAATACATTCAAATATGTATCCGCTCATGAG
ACAATAACCCTGATAAATGCTTCAATAATATTGAAAAAGGAAGAGTATGAGTATTCAACATTTCCGTGTC
GCCCTTATTCCCTTTTTTGCGGCATTTTGCCTTCCTGTTTTTGCTCACCCAGAAACGCTGGTGAAAGTAA
AAGATGCTGAAGATCAGTTGGGTGCACGAGTGGGTTACATCGAACTGGATCTCAACAGCGGTAAGATCCT
TGAGAGTTTTCGCCCCGAAGAACGTTTTCCAATGATGAGCACTTTTAAAGTTCTGCTATGTGGCGCGGTA
TTATCCCGTATTGACGCCGGGCAAGAGCAACTCGGTCGCCGCATACACTATTCTCAGAATGACTTGGTTG
AGTACTCACCAGTCACAGAAAAGCATCTTACGGATGGCATGACAGTAAGAGAATTATGCAGTGCTGCCAT
AACCATGAGTGATAACACTGCGGCCAACTTACTTCTGACAACGATCGGAGGACCGAAGGAGCTAACCGCT
TTTTTGCACAACATGGGGGATCATGTAACTCGCCTTGATCGTTTGGAACCGGAGCTGAATGAAGCCATAC
CAAACGACGAGCGTGACACCACGATGCCTGTAGCAATGGCAACAACGTTGCGCAAACTATTAACTGGCGA
ACTACTTACTCTAGCTTCCCGGCAACAATTAATAGACTGGATGGAGGCGGATAAAGTTGCAGGACCACTT
CTGCGCTCGGCCCTTCCGGCTGGCTGGTTTATTGCTGATAAATCTGGAGCCGGTGAGCGTGGGTCTCGCG
GTATCATTGCAGCACTGGGGCCAGATGGTAAGCCCTCCCGTATCGTAGTTATCTACACGACGGGGAGTCA
GGCAACTATGGATGAACGAAATAGACAGATCGCTGAGATAGGTGCCTCACTGATTAAGCATTGGTAACTG
TCAGACCAAGTTTACTCATATATACTTTAGATTGATTTAAAACTTCATTTTTAATTTAAAAGGATCTAGG
TGAAGATCCTTTTTGATAATCTCATGACCAAAATCCCTTAACGTGAGTTTTCGTTCCACTGAGCGTCAGA
CCCCGTAGAAAAGATCAAAGGATCTTCTTGAGATCCTTTTTTTCTGCGCGTAATCTGCTGCTTGCAAACA
AAAAAACCACCGCTACCAGCGGTGGTTTGTTTGCCGGATCAAGAGCTACCAACTCTTTTTCCGAAGGTAA
CTGGCTTCAGCAGAGCGCAGATACCAAATACTGTTCTTCTAGTGTAGCCGTAGTTAGGCCACCACTTCAA
GAACTCTGTAGCACCGCCTACATACCTCGCTCTGCTAATCCTGTTACCAGTGGCTGCTGCCAGTGGCGAT
AAGTCGTGTCTTACCGGGTTGGACTCAAGACGATAGTTACCGGATAAGGCGCAGCGGTCGGGCTGAACGG
GGGGTTCGTGCACACAGCCCAGCTTGGAGCGAACGACCTACACCGAACTGAGATACCTACAGCGTGAGCT
ATGAGAAAGCGCCACGCTTCCCGAAGGGAGAAAGGCGGACAGGTATCCGGTAAGCGGCAGGGTCGGAACA
GGAGAGCGCACGAGGGAGCTTCCAGGGGGAAACGCCTGGTATCTTTATAGTCCTGTCGGGTTTCGCCACC
TCTGACTTGAGCGTCGATTTTTGTGATGCTCGTCAGGGGGGCGGAGCCTATGGAAAAACGCCAGCAACGC
GGCCTTTTTACGGTTCCTGGCCTTTTGCTGGCCTTTTGCTCACATGTTCTTTCCTGCGTTATCCCCTGAT
TCTGTGGATAACCGTATTACCGCCTTTGAGTGAGCTGATACCGCTCGCCGCAGCCGAACGACCGAGCGCA
GCGAGTCAGTGAGCGAGGAAGCGGAAGAGCGCCCAATACGCAAACCGCCTCTCCCCGCGCGTTGGCCGAT
TCATTAATGCAGCTGGCACGACAGGTTTCCCGACTGGAAAGCGGGCAGTGAGCGCAACGCAATTAATGTG
AGTTAGCTCACTCATTAGGCACCCCAGGCTTTACACTTTATGCTTCCGGCTCGTATGTTGTGTGGAATTG
TGAGCGGATAACAATTTCACACAGGAAACAGCTATGACCATGATTACGCCAAGCGCGCAATTAACCCTCA
CTAAAGGGAACAAAAGCTGGAGCTGCAAGCTT
